>Addgene plasmid #75438 | p-AAV-sh[control] | addgene full sequence | sequence record 385081 | Addgene NGS Result
CAGGAAACAGCTATGACCATGATTACGCCAGATTTAATTAAGGCCTTAATTAGGCTGCGCGCTCGCTCGC
TCACTGAGGCCGCCCGGGCAAAGCCCGGGCGTCGGGCGACCTTTGGTCGCCCGGCCTCAGTGAGCGAGCG
AGCGCGCAGAGAGGGAGTGGCCAACTCCATCACTAGGGGTTCCTTGTAGTTAATGATTAACCCGCCATGC
TACTTATCTACGTAGCCATGCTCTAGGAAGATCTGGGCAGGAAGAGGGCCTATTTCCCATGATTCCTTCA
TATTTGCATATACGATACAAGGCTGTTAGAGAGATAATTAGAATTAATTTGACTGTAAACACAAAGATAT
TAGTACAAAATACGTGACGTAGAAAGTAATAATTTCTTGGGTAGTTTGCAGTTTTAAAATTATGTTTTAA
AATGGACTATCATATGCTTACCGTAACTTGAAAGTATTTCGATTTCTTGGCTTTATATATCTTGTGGAAA
GGACGAGGATCCCCAATTCTCCGAACGTGTCACGTTTCAAGAGAACGTGACACGTTCGGAGAATTTTTTG
GAATTCTAGTTATTAATAGTAATCAATTACGGGGTCATTAGTTCATAGCCCATATATGGAGTTCCGCGTT
ACATAACTTACGGTAAATGGCCCGCCTGGCTGACCGCCCAACGACCCCCGCCCATTGACGTCAATAATGA
CGTATGTTCCCATAGTAACGCCAATAGGGACTTTCCATTGACGTCAATGGGTGGAGTATTTACGGTAAAC
TGCCCACTTGGCAGTACATCAAGTGTATCATATGCCAAGTACGCCCCCTATTGACGTCAATGACGGTAAA
TGGCCCGCCTGGCATTATGCCCAGTACATGACCTTATGGGACTTTCCTACTTGGCAGTACATCTACGTAT
TAGTCATCGCTATTACCATGGTGATGCGGTTTTGGCAGTACATCAATGGGCGTGGATAGCGGTTTGACTC
ACGGGGATTTCCAAGTCTCCACCCCATTGACGTCAATGGGAGTTTGTTTTGGCACCAAAATCAACGGGAC
TTTCCAAAATGTCGTAACAACTCCGCCCCATTGACGCAAATGGGCGGTAGGCGTGTACGGTGGGAGGTCT
ATATAAGCAGAGCTGGTTTAGTGAACCGTCAGATCCGCTAGCGCTACCGGTCGCCACCATGGTGAGCAAG
GGCGAGGAGCTGTTCACCGGGGTGGTGCCCATCCTGGTCGAGCTGGACGGCGACGTAAACGGCCACAAGT
TCAGCGTGTCCGGCGAGGGCGAGGGCGATGCCACCTACGGCAAGCTGACCCTGAAGTTCATCTGCACCAC
CGGCAAGCTGCCCGTGCCCTGGCCCACCCTCGTGACCACCCTGACCTACGGCGTGCAGTGCTTCAGCCGC
TACCCCGACCACATGAAGCAGCACGACTTCTTCAAGTCCGCCATGCCCGAAGGCTACGTCCAGGAGCGCA
CCATCTTCTTCAAGGACGACGGCAACTACAAGACCCGCGCCGAGGTGAAGTTCGAGGGCGACACCCTGGT
GAACCGCATCGAGCTGAAGGGCATCGACTTCAAGGAGGACGGCAACATCCTGGGGCACAAGCTGGAGTAC
AACTACAACAGCCACAACGTCTATATCATGGCCGACAAGCAGAAGAACGGCATCAAGGTGAACTTCAAGA
TCCGCCACAACATCGAGGACGGCAGCGTGCAGCTCGCCGACCACTACCAGCAGAACACCCCCATCGGCGA
CGGCCCCGTGCTGCTGCCCGACAACCACTACCTGAGCACCCAGTCCGCCCTGAGCAAAGACCCCAACGAG
AAGCGCGATCACATGGTCCTGCTGGAGTTCGTGACCGCCGCCGGGATCACTCTCGGCATGGACGAGCTGT
ACAAGTAAAGCGGCCGCTTCGAGCAGACATGATAAGATACATTGATGAGTTTGGACAAACCACAACTAGA
ATGCAGTGAAAAAAATGCTTTATTTGTGAAATTTGTGATGCTATTGCTTTATTTGTAACCATTATAAGCT
GCAATAAACAAGTTAACAACAACAATTGCATTCATTTTATGTTTCAGGTTCAGGGGGAGATGTGGGAGGT
TTTTTAAAGCAAGTAAAACCTCTACAAATGTGGTAAAATCGATAAGGATCTTCCTAGAGCATGGCTACGT
AGATAAGTAGCATGGCGGGTTAATCATTAACTACAAGGAACCCCTAGTGATGGAGTTGGCCACTCCCTCT
CTGCGCGCTCGCTCGCTCACTGAGGCCGGGCGACCAAAGGTCGCCCGACGCCCGGGCTTTGCCCGGGCGG
CCTCAGTGAGCGAGCGAGCGCGCAGCCTTAATTAACCTAATTCACTGGCCGTCGTTTTACAACGTCGTGA
CTGGGAAAACCCTGGCGTTACCCAACTTAATCGCCTTGCAGCACATCCCCCTTTCGCCAGCTGGCGTAAT
AGCGAAGAGGCCCGCACCGATCGCCCTTCCCAACAGTTGCGCAGCCTGAATGGCGAATGGG
[124 nt withheld, positions 2512-2635]
C
[91 nt withheld, positions 2637-2727]
A
[49 nt withheld, positions 2729-2777]
CCTTTGACGTTGGAGTCCACGTTCTTT
[37 nt withheld, positions 2805-2841]
ACCCTATCTCGGTCTATTCTTTTGATTTATAAGGGATTTTGCCGATTTCGGCCTATTGGTTAAAAAATGA
GCTGATTTAACAAAAATTTAACGCGAATTTTAACAAAATATTAACGCTTACAATTTAGGTGGCACTTTTC
GGGGAAATGTGCGCGGAACCCCTATTTGTTTATTTTTCTAAATACATTCAAATATGTATCCGCTCATGAG
ACAATAACCCTGATAAATGCTTCAATAATATTGAAAAAGGAAGAGTATGAGTATTCAACATTTCCGTGTC
GCCCTTATTCCCTTTTTTGCGGCATTTTGCCTTCCTGTTTTTGCTCACCCAGAAACGCTGGTGAAAGTAA
AAGATGCTGAAGATCAGTTGGGTGCACGAGTGGGTTACATCGAACTGGATCTCAACAGCGGTAAGATCCT
TGAGAGTTTTCGCCCCGAAGAACGTTTTCCAATGATGAGCACTTTTAAAGTTCTGCTATGTGGCGCGGTA
TTATCCCGTATTGACGCCGGGCAAGAGCAACTCGGTCGCCGCATACACTATTCTCAGAATGACTTGGTTG
AGTACTCACCAGTCACAGAAAAGCATCTTACGGATGGCATGACAGTAAGAGAATTATGCAGTGCTGCCAT
AACCATGAGTGATAACACTGCGGCCAACTTACTTCTGACAACGATCGGAGGACCGAAGGAGCTAACCGCT
TTTTTGCACAACATGGGGGATCATGTAACTCGCCTTGATCGTTGGGAACCGGAGCTGAATGAAGCCATAC
CAAACGACGAGCGTGACACCACGATGCCTGTAGCAATGGCAACAACGTTGCGCAAACTATTAACTGGCGA
ACTACTTACTCTAGCTTCCCGGCAACAATTAATAGACTGGATGGAGGCGGATAAAGTTGCAGGACCACTT
CTGCGCTCGGCCCTTCCGGCTGGCTGGTTTATTGCTGATAAATCTGGAGCCGGTGAGCGTGGGTCTCGCG
GTATCATTGCAGCACTGGGGCCAGATGGTAAGCCCTCCCGTATCGTAGTTATCTACACGACGGGGAGTCA
GGCAACTATGGATGAACGAAATAGACAGATCGCTGAGATAGGTGCCTCACTGATTAAGCATTGGTAACTG
TCAGACCAAGTTTACTCATATATACTTTAGATTGATTTAAAACTTCATTTTTAATTTAAAAGGATCTAGG
TGAAGATCCTTTTTGATAATCTCATGACCAAAATCCCTTAACGTGAGTTTTCGTTCCACTGAGCGTCAGA
CCCCGTAGAAAAGATCAAAGGATCTTCTTGAGATCCTTTTTTTCTGCGCGTAATCTGCTGCTTGCAAACA
AAAAAACCACCGCTACCAGCGGTGGTTTGTTTGCCGGATCAAGAGCTACCAACTCTTTTTCCGAAGGTAA
CTGGCTTCAGCAGAGCGCAGATACCAAATACTGTTCTTCTAGTGTAGCCGTAGTTAGGCCACCACTTCAA
GAACTCTGTAGCACCGCCTACATACCTCGCTCTGCTAATCCTGTTACCAGTGGCTGCTGCCAGTGGCGAT
AAGTCGTGTCTTACCGGGTTGGACTCAAGACGATAGTTACCGGATAAGGCGCAGCGGTCGGGCTGAACGG
GGGGTTCGTGCACACAGCCCAGCTTGGAGCGAACGACCTACACCGAACTGAGATACCTACAGCGTGAGCT
ATGAGAAAGCGCCACGCTTCCCGAAGGGAGAAAGGCGGACAGGTATCCGGTAAGCGGCAGGGTCGGAACA
GGAGAGCGCACGAGGGAGCTTCCAGGGGGAAACGCCTGGTATCTTTATAGTCCTGTCGGGTTTCGCCACC
TCTGACTTGAGCGTCGATTTTTGTGATGCTCGTCAGGGGGGCGGAGCCTATGGAAAAACGCCAGCAACGC
GGCCTTTTTACGGTTCCTGGCCTTTTGCTGGCCTTTTGCTCACATGTTCTTTCCTGCGTTATCCCCTGAT
TCTGTGGATAACCGTATTACCGCCTTTGAGTGAGCTGATACCGCTCGCCGCAGCCGAACGACCGAGCGCA
GCGAGTCAGTGAGCGAGGAAGCGGAAGAGCGCCCAATACGCAAACCGCCTCTCCCCGCGCGTTGGCCGAT
TCATTAATGCAGCTGGCACGACAGGTTTCCCGACTGGAAAGCGGGCAGTGAGCGCAACGCAATTAATGTG
AGTTAGCTCACTCATTAGGCACCCCAGGCTTTACACTTTATGCTTCCGGCTCGTATGTTGTGTGGAATTG
TGAGCGGATAACAATTTCACA
Features (pLannotate 1.2.2; 17 found; start..end, strand, type, name):
     54..184     -  repeat_region  AAV2 ITR (fragment): inverted terminal repeat of adeno-associated virus serotype 2 inverted
    254..494     +  promoter       U6 promoter: RNA polymerase III promoter for human U6 snRNA
    627..930     +  enhancer       CMV enhancer: human cytomegalovirus immediate early enhancer
    931..1134    +  promoter       CMV promoter: human cytomegalovirus (CMV) immediate early promoter
   1179..1898    +  CDS            EGFP: the original enhanced GFP (Yang et al., 1996) mammalian codon-optimized
   1923..2044    -  polyA_signal   SV40 poly(A) signal: SV40 polyadenylation signal
   2067..2135    -  CDS            large T antigen (fragment): large T antigen from SV40 (simian virus 40)
   2206..2336    +  repeat_region  AAV2 ITR (fragment): inverted terminal repeat of adeno-associated virus serotype 2 inverted
   2350..2507    +  CDS            lacZα (fragment): LacZα fragment of β-galactosidase; lacZ fragment
   2512..2940    +  rep_origin     f1 ori (sequence partly withheld): f1 bacteriophage origin of replication; arrow indicates direction of (+) strand synthesis
   2993..3097    +  promoter       AmpR promoter: bla
   3098..3958    +  CDS            AmpR: β-lactamase; bla; confers resistance to ampicillin, carbenicillin, and related antibiotics
   4129..4717    +  rep_origin     ori: high-copy-number ColE1/pMB1/pBR322/pUC origin of replication
   4900..4992    +  CDS            lacI (fragment): lac repressor; lacI; The lac repressor binds to the lac operator to inhibit transcription in E. coli. This inhibition can be relieved by adding lactose or isopropyl-β-D-thiogalactopyranoside (IPTG).
   5005..5026    +  protein_bind   CAP binding site: CAP binding activates transcription in the presence of cAMP. E. coli catabolite activator protein
   5041..5071    +  promoter       lac promoter: promoter for the E. coli lac operon
   5079..5095    +  protein_bind   lac operator: The lac repressor binds to the lac operator to inhibit transcription in E. coli. This inhibition can be relieved by adding lactose or isopropyl-β-D-thiogalactopyranoside (IPTG). lac repressor encoded by lacI
