[The description below was written by a language model from this plasmid's Addgene catalogue record and pLannotate feature annotations shown in this document.]
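Description:
p-AAV-sh[control] is an adeno-associated virus transfer plasmid for RNA interference experiments, built on the pAAV-D(+)-U6-siRNA-CMV-GFP backbone, itself modified from a version that carried zsGreen as the reporter. It is a 5.1 kb plasmid propagated in E. coli through a high-copy ColE1/pUC-type origin with ampicillin selection from the β-lactamase gene. The backbone also retains an f1 phage origin and remnants of a lac cloning region (lacZα and lacI fragments, CAP site, lac promoter and operator), which have no role in the vector's function in mammalian cells.

The payload lies between two AAV2 inverted terminal repeats, both annotated as fragments. These are the cis elements needed for replication and packaging of the intervening DNA into AAV particles when Rep, Cap and helper functions are supplied in trans. Within this roughly 2 kb cassette, a human U6 RNA polymerase III promoter drives a short hairpin RNA cloned between BamHI and EcoRI sites. The hairpin itself is not annotated in the feature table but would sit in the gap downstream of U6. According to the record, this hairpin does not target any rat gene, so it serves as a negative control. A separate CMV enhancer/promoter unit expresses EGFP, terminated by an SV40 polyadenylation signal with a small adjoining large T antigen fragment, so that transduced or transfected cells can be identified by fluorescence.

The associated publication used shRNA against alpha-synuclein in a Parkinson's disease model. This construct provides the matched non-targeting control, accounting for effects of viral transduction, hairpin expression and GFP that are independent of gene knockdown.
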