Addgene plasmid #75438: p-AAV-sh[control]
Purpose: control shRNA vector
Depositing lab: Edward Burton. Depositing organization: University of Pittsburgh (University, School of Medicine, and Cancer Institute). Publication: shRNA targeting alpha-synuclein prevents neurodegeneration in a Parkinson's disease model. Zharikov AD, Cannon JR, Tapias V, Bai Q, Horowitz MP, Shah V, El Ayadi A, Hastings TG, Greenamyre JT, Burton EA. J Clin Invest. 2015 Jul 1;125(7):2721-35. doi: 10.1172/JCI64502. Epub 2015 Jun 15. PubMed 26075822.
Backbone
  Vector backbone: pAAV-D(+)-U6-siRNA-CMV-GFP
  Vector type: Mammalian Expression, AAV, RNAi
Growth in bacteria
  Bacterial resistance: Ampicillin, 100 μg/mL
  Growth temperature: 37°C
  Growth strain: NEB Stable
  Copy number: Unknown
Gene/Insert
  Gene/Insert name: GFP (alt name: control vector - shRNA does not target any rat gene)
  gRNA/shRNA sequence: AATTCTCCGAACGTGTCACGT
  GenBank ID: ENSRNOG00000008656
  Promoter: U6
  Cloning method: Restriction Enzyme; 5′ cloning site BamH1 (unknown if destroyed); 3′ cloning site EcoR1 (unknown if destroyed)
  Sequencing primers: 5′ none
Resource information
  A portion of this plasmid was derived from a plasmid made by: pAAV-D(+)-U6-siRNA-CMV-GFP was modified from pAAV-D(+)-U6-siRNA-CMV-zsGreen, which was obtained from Bing Wang, PhD, University of Pittsburgh
Terms and licenses: Academic/Nonprofit Terms; Industry Terms: Not Available to Industry
How to cite: p-AAV-sh[control] was a gift from Edward Burton (Addgene plasmid # 75438 ; http://n2t.net/addgene:75438 ; RRID:Addgene_75438)
