>Addgene plasmid #75438 | p-AAV-sh[control] | addgene partial sequence | sequence record 156303 | hU6-F 5'-GAGGGCCTATTTCCCATGATT-3'
CGATACAAGGCTGTTAGAGAGATAATTAGAATTAATTTGACTGTAAACACAAAGATATTAGTACAAAATA
CGTGACGTAGAAAGTAATAATTTCTTGGGTAGTTTGCAGTTTTAAAATTATGTTTTAAAATGGACTATCA
TATGCTTACCGTAACTTGAAAGTATTTCGATTTCTTGGCTTTATATATCTTGTGGAAAGGACGAGGATCC
CCAATTCTCCGAACGTGTCACGTTTCAAGAGAACGTGACACGTTCGGAGAATTTTTTGGAATTCTAGTTA
TTAATAGTAATCAATTACGGGGTCATTAGTTCATAGCCCATATATGGAGTTCCGCGTTACATAACTTACG
GTAAATGGCCCGCCTGGCTGACCGCCCAACGACCCCCGCCCATTGACGTCAATAATGACGTATGTTCCCA
TAGTAACGCCAATAGGGACTTTCCATTGACGTCAATGGGTGGAGTATTTACGGTAAACTGCCCACTTGGC
AGTACATCAAGTGTATCATATGCCAAGTACGCCCCCTATTGACGTCAATGACGGTAAATGGCCCGCCTGG
CATTATGCCCAGTACATGACCTTATGGGACTTTCCTACTTGGCAGTACATCTACGTATTAGTCATCGCTA
TTACCATGGTGATGCGGTTTTGGCAGTACATCAATGGGCGTGGATAGCGGTTTGACTCACGGGGATTTCC
AAGTCTCCACCCCATTGACGTCAATGGGAGTTTGTTTTGGCACCAAAATCAACGGGACTTTCCAAAATGT
CGTAACAACTCCGCCCCATTGACGCAAATGGGCGGTAGGCGTGTACGGTGGGAGGTCTATATAAGCAGAG
CTGGTTTAGTGAACCGTCAGATCCGCTAGCGCTACCGGTCGCCACCATGGTGAGCAAGGGCGAGGAGCTG
TTCACCGGGGTGGTGCCCATCCTGGTCGAGCTGGACGGCGACGTAAACGGCCACAAGTTCAGCGTGTCCG
GCGAGGGCGAGGGCGATGCCACCTACGGCAAGCTGACCCTGAAGTTCATCTGCACCACCGGCAAGCTGCC
CGTGCCCTGGCCCACCCTCGTGACCACCCTGAC
