>Addgene plasmid #75438 | p-AAV-sh[control] | addgene partial sequence | sequence record 156305 | CMV-F 5'-CGCAAATGGGCGGTAGGCGTG-3'
CTATATAAGCAGAGCTGGTTTAGTGAACCGTCAGATCCGCTAGCGCTACCGGTCGCCACCATGGTGAGCA
AGGGCGAGGAGCTGTTCACCGGGGTGGTGCCCATCCTGGTCGAGCTGGACGGCGACGTAAACGGCCACAA
GTTCAGCGTGTCCGGCGAGGGCGAGGGCGATGCCACCTACGGCAAGCTGACCCTGAAGTTCATCTGCACC
ACCGGCAAGCTGCCCGTGCCCTGGCCCACCCTCGTGACCACCCTGACCTACGGCGTGCAGTGCTTCAGCC
GCTACCCCGACCACATGAAGCAGCACGACTTCTTCAAGTCCGCCATGCCCGAAGGCTACGTCCAGGAGCG
CACCATCTTCTTCAAGGACGACGGCAACTACAAGACCCGCGCCGAGGTGAAGTTCGAGGGCGACACCCTG
GTGAACCGCATCGAGCTGAAGGGCATCGACTTCAAGGAGGACGGCAACATCCTGGGGCACAAGCTGGAGT
ACAACTACAACAGCCACAACGTCTATATCATGGCCGACAAGCAGAAGAACGGCATCAAGGTGAACTTCAA
GATCCGCCACAACATCGAGGACGGCAGCGTGCAGCTCGCCGACCACTACCAGCAGAACACCCCCATCGGC
GACGGCCCCGTGCTGCTGCCCGACAACCACTACCTGAGCACCCAGTCCGCCCTGAGCAAAGACCCCAACG
AGAAGCGCGATCACATGGTCCTGCTGGAGTTCGTGACCGCCGCCGGGATCACTCTCGGCATGGACGAGCT
GTACAAGTAAAGCGGCCGCTTCGAGCAGACATGATAAGATACATTGATGAGTTTGGACAAACCACAACTA
GAATGCAGTGAAAAAAATGCTTTATTTGTGAAATTTGTGATGCTATTGCTTTATTTGTAACCATTATAAG
CTGCAATAAACAAGTTAACAACAACAATTGCATTCATTTTATGTTTCAGGTTCAGGGGGAGATGTGGGAG
GTTTTTTAAAGCAAGTAAAACCTCTACAAATGTGGTAAAATCGATAAG
